>Addgene plasmid #79632 | pLV_Zika_Flag_PrM | depositor full sequence | sequence record 148800 | Full Sequence
TATGCCAAGTACGCCCCCTATTGACGTCAATGACGGTAAATGGCCCGCCTGGCATTATGCCCAGTACATG
ACCTTATGGGACTTTCCTACTTGGCAGTACATCTACGTATTAGTCATCGCTATTACCATGGTGATGCGGT
TTTGGCAGTACATCAATGGGCGTGGATAGCGGTTTGACTCACGGGGATTTCCAAGTCTCCACCCCATTGA
CGTCAATGGGAGTTTGTTTTGGCACCAAAATCAACGGGACTTTCCAAAATGTCGTAACAACTCCGCCCCA
TTGACGCAAATGGGCGGTAGGCGTGTACGGTGGGAGGTCTATATAAGCAGCGCGTTTTGCCTGTACTGGG
TCTCTCTGGTTAGACCAGATCTGAGCCTGGGAGCTCTCTGGCTAACTAGGGAACCCACTGCTTAAGCCTC
AATAAAGCTTGCCTTGAGTGCTTCAAGTAGTGTGTGCCCGTCTGTTGTGTGACTCTGGTAACTAGAGATC
CCTCAGACCCTTTTAGTCAGTGTGGAAAATCTCTAGCAGTGGCGCCCGAACAGGGACTTGAAAGCGAAAG
GGAAACCAGAGGAGCTCTCTCGACGCAGGACTCGGCTTGCTGAAGCGCGCACGGCAAGAGGCGAGGGGCG
GCGACTGGTGAGTACGCCAAAAATTTTGACTAGCGGAGGCTAGAAGGAGAGAGATGGGTGCGAGAGCGTC
AGTATTAAGCGGGGGAGAATTAGATCGCGATGGGAAAAAATTCGGTTAAGGCCAGGGGGAAAGAAAAAAT
ATAAATTAAAACATATAGTATGGGCAAGCAGGGAGCTAGAACGATTCGCAGTTAATCCTGGCCTGTTAGA
AACATCAGAAGGCTGTAGACAAATACTGGGACAGCTACAACCATCCCTTCAGACAGGATCAGAAGAACTT
AGATCATTATATAATACAGTAGCAACCCTCTATTGTGTGCATCAAAGGATAGAGATAAAAGACACCAAGG
AAGCTTTAGACAAGATAGAGGAAGAGCAAAACAAAAGTAAGACCACCGCACAGCAAGCGGCCGCTGATCT
TCAGACCTGGAGGAGGAGATATGAGGGACAATTGGAGAAGTGAATTATATAAATATAAAGTAGTAAAAAT
TGAACCATTAGGAGTAGCACCCACCAAGGCAAAGAGAAGAGTGGTGCAGAGAGAAAAAAGAGCAGTGGGA
ATAGGAGCTTTGTTCCTTGGGTTCTTGGGAGCAGCAGGAAGCACTATGGGCGCAGCGTCAATGACGCTGA
CGGTACAGGCCAGACAATTATTGTCTGGTATAGTGCAGCAGCAGAACAATTTGCTGAGGGCTATTGAGGC
GCAACAGCATCTGTTGCAACTCACAGTCTGGGGCATCAAGCAGCTCCAGGCAAGAATCCTGGCTGTGGAA
AGATACCTAAAGGATCAACAGCTCCTGGGGATTTGGGGTTGCTCTGGAAAACTCATTTGCACCACTGCTG
TGCCTTGGAATGCTAGTTGGAGTAATAAATCTCTGGAACAGATTTGGAATCACACGACCTGGATGGAGTG
GGACAGAGAAATTAACAATTACACAAGCTTAATACACTCCTTAATTGAAGAATCGCAAAACCAGCAAGAA
AAGAATGAACAAGAATTATTGGAATTAGATAAATGGGCAAGTTTGTGGAATTGGTTTAACATAACAAATT
GGCTGTGGTATATAAAATTATTCATAATGATAGTAGGAGGCTTGGTAGGTTTAAGAATAGTTTTTGCTGT
ACTTTCTATAGTGAATAGAGTTAGGCAGGGATATTCACCATTATCGTTTCAGACCCACCTCCCAACCCCG
AGGGGACCCGACAGGCCCGAAGGAATAGAAGAAGAAGGTGGAGAGAGAGACAGAGACAGATCCATTCGAT
TAGTGAACGGATCGGCACTGCGTGCGCCAATTCTGCAGACAAATGGCAGTATTCATCCACAATTTTAAAA
GAAAAGGGGGGATTGGGGGGTACAGTGCAGGGGAAAGAATAGTAGACATAATAGCAACAGACATACAAAC
TAAAGAATTACAAAAACAAATTACAAAAATTCAAAATTTTCGGGTTTATTACAGGGACAGCAGAGATCCA
GTTTGGTTAATTCTAGTGGATCTGCGATCGCTCCGGTGCCCGTCAGTGGGCAGAGCGCACATCGCCCACA
GTCCCCGAGAAGTTGGGGGGAGGGGTCGGCAATTGAACGGGTGCCTAGAGAAGGTGGCGCGGGGTAAACT
GGGAAAGTGATGTCGTGTACTGGCTCCGCCTTTTTCCCGAGGGTGGGGGAGAACCGTATATAAGTGCAGT
AGTCGCCGTGAACGTTCTTTTTCGCAACGGGTTTGCCGCCAGAACACAGCTGAAGCTTCGAGGGGCTCGC
ATCTCTCCTTCACGCGCCCGCCGCCCTACCTGAGGCCGCCATCCACGCCGGTTGAGTCGCGTTCTGCCGC
CTCCCGCCTGTGGTGCCTCCTGAACTGCGTCCGCCGTCTAGGTAAGTTTAAAGCTCAGGTCGAGACCGGG
CCTTTGTCCGGCGCTCCCTTGGAGCCTACCTAGACTCAGCCGGCTCTCCACGCTTTGCCTGACCCTGCTT
GCTCAACTCTACGTCTTTGTTTCGTTTTCTGTTCTGCGCCGTTACAGATCCAAGCTGTGACCGGCGCCTA
CCACCGGTCACCATGGCCGACTACAAAGACGACGATGACAAGTCCGGGGCGGAGGTCACTAGACGTGGGA
GTGCATACTATATGTACTTGGACAGAAACGATGCTGGGGAGGCCATATCTTTTCCAACCACATTGGGGAT
GAATAAGTGTTATATACAGATCATGGATCTTGGACACATGTGTGATGCCACCATGAGCTATGAATGCCCT
ATGCTGGATGAGGGGGTGGAACCAGATGACGTCGATTGTTGGTGCAACACGACGTCAACTTGGGTTGTGT
ACGGAACCTGCCATCACAAAAAAGGTGAAGCACGGAGATCTAGAAGAGCTGTGACGCTCCCCTCCCATTC
CACCAGGAAGCTGCAAACGCGGTCGCAAACCTGGTTGGAATCAAGAGAATACACAAAGCACTTGATTAGA
GTCGAAAATTGGATATTCAGGAACCCTGGCTTCGCGTTAGCAGCAGCTGCCATCGCTTGGCTTTTGGGAA
GCTCAACGAGCCAAAAAGTCATATACTTGGTCATGATACTGCTGATTGCCCCGGCATACAGCTAGCACTC
GAGGATATCGACGCGTGAAGCTTAGCGGCCGCAAATTCCGCCCCTCTCCCTCCCCCCCCCCTAACGTTAC
TGGCCGAAGCCGCTTGGAATAAGGCCGGTGTGCGTTTGTCTATATGTTATTTTCCACCATATTGCCGTCT
TTTGGCAATGTGAGGGCCCGGAAACCTGGCCCTGTCTTCTTGACGAGCATTCCTAGGGGTCTTTCCCCTC
TCGCCAAAGGAATGCAAGGTCTGTTGAATGTCGTGAAGGAAGCAGTTCCTCTGGAAGCTTCTTGAAGACA
AACAACGTCTGTAGCGACCCTTTGCAGGCAGCGGAACCCCCCACCTGGCGACAGGTGCCTCTGCGGCCAA
AAGCCACGTGTATAAGATACACCTGCAAAGGCGGCACAACCCCAGTGCCACGTTGTGAGTTGGATAGTTG
TGGAAAGAGTCAAATGGCTCTCCTCAAGCGTATTCAACAAGGGGCTGAAGGATGCCCAGAAGGTACCCCA
TTGTATGGGATCTGATCTGGGGCCTCGGTGCACATGCTTTACATGTGTTTAGTCGAGGTTAAAAAAACGT
CTAGGCCCCCCGAACCACGGGGACGTGGTTTTCCTTTGAAAAACACGATAATACCATGGCCACCGAGTAC
AAGCCCACGGTGCGCCTCGCCACCCGCGACGACGTCCCCCGGGCCGTACGCACCCTCGCCGCCGCGTTCG
CCGACTACCCCGCCACGCGCCACACCGTCGACCCGGACCGCCACATCGAGCGGGTCACCGAGCTGCAAGA
ACTCTTCCTCACGCGCGTCGGGCTCGACATCGGCAAGGTGTGGGTCGCGGACGACGGCGCCGCGGTGGCG
GTCTGGACCACGCCGGAGAGCGTCGAAGCGGGGGCGGTGTTCGCCGAGATCGGCTCGCGCATGGCCGAGT
TGAGCGGTTCCCGGCTGGCCGCGCAGCAACAGATGGAAGGCCTCCTGGCGCCGCACCGGCCCAAGGAGCC
CGCGTGGTTCCTGGCCACCGTCGGCGTCTCGCCCGACCACCAGGGCAAGGGTCTGGGCAGCGCCGTCGTG
CTCCCCGGAGTGGAGGCGGCCGAGCGCGCTGGGGTGCCCGCCTTCCTGGAGACCTCCGCGCCCCGCAACC
TCCCCTTCTACGAGCGGCTCGGCTTCACCGTCACCGCCGACGTCGAGGTGCCCGAAGGACCGCGCACCTG
GTGCATGACCCGCAAGCCCGGTGCCTGAGTTCGCGTCTGGAACAATCAACCTCTGGATTACAAAATTTGT
GAAAGATTGACTGGTATTCTTAACTATGTTGCTCCTTTTACGCTATGTGGATACGCTGCTTTAATGCCTT
TGTATCATGCTATTGCTTCCCGTATGGCTTTCATTTTCTCCTCCTTGTATAAATCCTGGTTGCTGTCTCT
TTATGAGGAGTTGTGGCCCGTTGTCAGGCAACGTGGCGTGGTGTGCACTGTGTTTGCTGACGCAACCCCC
ACTGGTTGGGGCATTGCCACCACCTGTCAGCTCCTTTCCGGGACTTTCGCTTTCCCCCTCCCTATTGCCA
CGGCGGAACTCATCGCCGCCTGCCTTGCCCGCTGCTGGACAGGGGCTCGGCTGTTGGGCACTGACAATTC
CGTGGTGTTGTCGGGGAAGCTGACGTCCTTTCCATGGCTGCTCGCCTGTGTTGCCACCTGGATTCTGCGC
GGGACGTCCTTCTGCTACGTCCCTTCGGCCCTCAATCCAGCGGACCTTCCTTCCCGCGGCCTGCTGCCGG
CTCTGCGGCCTCTTCCGCGTCTTCGCCTTCGCCCTCAGACGAGTCGGATCTCCCTTTGGGCCGCCTCCCC
GCCTGGAATTAATTCTGCAGTCGAGACCTAGAAAAACATGGAGCAATCACAAGTAGCAATACAGCAGCTA
CCAATGCTGATTGTGCCTGGCTAGAAGCACAAGAGGAGGAGGAGGTGGGTTTTCCAGTCACACCTCAGGT
ACCTTTAAGACCAATGACTTACAAGGCAGCTGTAGATCTTAGCCACTTTTTAAAAGAAAAGGGGGGACTG
GAAGGGCTAATTCACTCCCAACGAAGACAAGATATCCTTGATCTGTGGATCTACCACACACAAGGCTACT
TCCCTGATTGGCAGAACTACACACCAGGGCCAGGGATCAGATATCCACTGACCTTTGGATGGTGCTACAA
GCTAGTACCAGTTGAGCAAGAGAAGGTAGAAGAAGCCAATGAAGGAGAGAACACCCGCTTGTTACACCCT
GTGAGCCTGCATGGGATGGATGACCCGGAGAGAGAAGTATTAGAGTGGAGGTTTGACAGCCGCCTAGCAT
TTCATCACATGGCCCGAGAGCTGCATCCGGACTGTACTGGGTCTCTCTGGTTAGACCAGATCTGAGCCTG
GGAGCTCTCTGGCTAACTAGGGAACCCACTGCTTAAGCCTCAATAAAGCTTGCCTTGAGTGCTTCAAGTA
GTGTGTGCCCGTCTGTTGTGTGACTCTGGTAACTAGAGATCCCTCAGACCCTTTTAGTCAGTGTGGAAAA
TCTCTAGCAGGGCCCGTTTAAACCCGCTGATCAGCCTCGACTGTGCCTTCTAGTTGCCAGCCATCTGTTG
TTTGCCCCTCCCCCGTGCCTTCCTTGACCCTGGAAGGTGCCACTCCCACTGTCCTTTCCTAATAAAATGA
GGAAATTGCATCGCATTGTCTGAGTAGGTGTCATTCTATTCTGGGGGGTGGGGTGGGGCAGGACAGCAAG
GGGGAGGATTGGGAAGACAATAGCAGGCATGCTGGGGATGCGGTGGGCTCTATGGCTTCTGAGGCGGAAA
GAACCAGCTGGGGCTCTAGGGGGTATCCCC
[124 nt withheld, positions 6051-6174]
C
[91 nt withheld, positions 6176-6266]
A
[49 nt withheld, positions 6268-6316]
CCTTTGACGTTGGAGTCCACGTTCTTT
[37 nt withheld, positions 6344-6380]
ACCCTATCTCGGTCTATTCTTTTGATTTATAAGGGATTTTGCCGATTTCGGCCTATTGGTTAAAAAATGA
GCTGATTTAACAAAAATTTAACGCGAATTAATTCTGTGGAATGTGTGTCAGTTAGGGTGTGGAAAGTCCC
CAGGCTCCCCAGCAGGCAGAAGTATGCAAAGCATGCATCTCAATTAGTCAGCAACCAGGTGTGGAAAGTC
CCCAGGCTCCCCAGCAGGCAGAAGTATGCAAAGCATGCATCTCAATTAGTCAGCAACCATAGTCCCGCCC
CTAACTCCGCCCATCCCGCCCCTAACTCCGCCCAGTTCCGCCCATTCTCCGCCCCATGGCTGACTAATTT
TTTTTATTTATGCAGAGGCCGAGGCCGCCTCTGCCTCTGAGCTATTCCAGAAGTAGTGAGGAGGCTTTTT
TGGAGGCCTAGGCTTTTGCAAAAAGCTCCCGGGAGCTTGTATATCCATTTTCGGATCTGATCAGCACGTG
TTGACAATTAATCATCGGCATAGTATATCGGCATAGTATAATACGACAAGGTGAGGAACTAAACCATGGC
CAAGTTGACCAGTGCCGTTCCGGTGCTCACCGCGCGCGACGTCGCCGGAGCGGTCGAGTTCTGGACCGAC
CGGCTCGGGTTCTCCCGGGACTTCGTGGAGGACGACTTCGCCGGTGTGGTCCGGGACGACGTGACCCTGT
TCATCAGCGCGGTCCAGGACCAGGTGGTGCCGGACAACACCCTGGCCTGGGTGTGGGTGCGCGGCCTGGA
CGAGCTGTACGCCGAGTGGTCGGAGGTCGTGTCCACGAACTTCCGGGACGCCTCCGGGCCGGCCATGACC
GAGATCGGCGAGCAGCCGTGGGGGCGGGAGTTCGCCCTGCGCGACCCGGCCGGCAACTGCGTGCACTTCG
TGGCCGAGGAGCAGGACTGACACGTGCTACGAGATTTCGATTCCACCGCCGCCTTCTATGAAAGGTTGGG
CTTCGGAATCGTTTTCCGGGACGCCGGCTGGATGATCCTCCAGCGCGGGGATCTCATGCTGGAGTTCTTC
GCCCACCCCAACTTGTTTATTGCAGCTTATAATGGTTACAAATAAAGCAATAGCATCACAAATTTCACAA
ATAAAGCATTTTTTTCACTGCATTCTAGTTGTGGTTTGTCCAAACTCATCAATGTATCTTATCATGTCTG
TATACCGTCGACCTCTAGCTAGAGCTTGGCGTAATCATGGTCATAGCTGTTTCCTGTGTGAAATTGTTAT
CCGCTCACAATTCCACACAACATACGAGCCGGAAGCATAAAGTGTAAAGCCTGGGGTGCCTAATGAGTGA
GCTAACTCACATTAATTGCGTTGCGCTCACTGCCCGCTTTCCAGTCGGGAAACCTGTCGTGCCAGCTGCA
TTAATGAATCGGCCAACGCGCGGGGAGAGGCGGTTTGCGTATTGGGCGCTCTTCCGCTTCCTCGCTCACT
GACTCGCTGCGCTCGGTCGTTCGGCTGCGGCGAGCGGTATCAGCTCACTCAAAGGCGGTAATACGGTTAT
CCACAGAATCAGGGGATAACGCAGGAAAGAACATGTGAGCAAAAGGCCAGCAAAAGGCCAGGAACCGTAA
AAAGGCCGCGTTGCTGGCGTTTTTCCATAGGCTCCGCCCCCCTGACGAGCATCACAAAAATCGACGCTCA
AGTCAGAGGTGGCGAAACCCGACAGGACTATAAAGATACCAGGCGTTTCCCCCTGGAAGCTCCCTCGTGC
GCTCTCCTGTTCCGACCCTGCCGCTTACCGGATACCTGTCCGCCTTTCTCCCTTCGGGAAGCGTGGCGCT
TTCTCATAGCTCACGCTGTAGGTATCTCAGTTCGGTGTAGGTCGTTCGCTCCAAGCTGGGCTGTGTGCAC
GAACCCCCCGTTCAGCCCGACCGCTGCGCCTTATCCGGTAACTATCGTCTTGAGTCCAACCCGGTAAGAC
ACGACTTATCGCCACTGGCAGCAGCCACTGGTAACAGGATTAGCAGAGCGAGGTATGTAGGCGGTGCTAC
AGAGTTCTTGAAGTGGTGGCCTAACTACGGCTACACTAGAAGAACAGTATTTGGTATCTGCGCTCTGCTG
AAGCCAGTTACCTTCGGAAAAAGAGTTGGTAGCTCTTGATCCGGCAAACAAACCACCGCTGGTAGCGGTG
GTTTTTTTGTTTGCAAGCAGCAGATTACGCGCAGAAAAAAAGGATCTCAAGAAGATCCTTTGATCTTTTC
TACGGGGTCTGACGCTCAGTGGAACGAAAACTCACGTTAAGGGATTTTGGTCATGAGATTATCAAAAAGG
ATCTTCACCTAGATCCTTTTAAATTAAAAATGAAGTTTTAAATCAATCTAAAGTATATATGAGTAAACTT
GGTCTGACAGTTACCAATGCTTAATCAGTGAGGCACCTATCTCAGCGATCTGTCTATTTCGTTCATCCAT
AGTTGCCTGACTCCCCGTCGTGTAGATAACTACGATACGGGAGGGCTTACCATCTGGCCCCAGTGCTGCA
ATGATACCGCGAGACCCACGCTCACCGGCTCCAGATTTATCAGCAATAAACCAGCCAGCCGGAAGGGCCG
AGCGCAGAAGTGGTCCTGCAACTTTATCCGCCTCCATCCAGTCTATTAATTGTTGCCGGGAAGCTAGAGT
AAGTAGTTCGCCAGTTAATAGTTTGCGCAACGTTGTTGCCATTGCTACAGGCATCGTGGTGTCACGCTCG
TCGTTTGGTATGGCTTCATTCAGCTCCGGTTCCCAACGATCAAGGCGAGTTACATGATCCCCCATGTTGT
GCAAAAAAGCGGTTAGCTCCTTCGGTCCTCCGATCGTTGTCAGAAGTAAGTTGGCCGCAGTGTTATCACT
CATGGTTATGGCAGCACTGCATAATTCTCTTACTGTCATGCCATCCGTAAGATGCTTTTCTGTGACTGGT
GAGTACTCAACCAAGTCATTCTGAGAATAGTGTATGCGGCGACCGAGTTGCTCTTGCCCGGCGTCAATAC
GGGATAATACCGCGCCACATAGCAGAACTTTAAAAGTGCTCATCATTGGAAAACGTTCTTCGGGGCGAAA
ACTCTCAAGGATCTTACCGCTGTTGAGATCCAGTTCGATGTAACCCACTCGTGCACCCAACTGATCTTCA
GCATCTTTTACTTTCACCAGCGTTTCTGGGTGAGCAAAAACAGGAAGGCAAAATGCCGCAAAAAAGGGAA
TAAGGGCGACACGGAAATGTTGAATACTCATACTCTTCCTTTTTCAATATTATTGAAGCATTTATCAGGG
TTATTGTCTCATGAGCGGATACATATTTGAATGTATTTAGAAAAATAAACAAATAGGGGTTCCGCGCACA
TTTCCCCGAAAAGTGCCACCTGACGTCGACGGATCGGGAGATCTCCCGATCCCCTATGGTGCACTCTCAG
TACAATCTGCTCTGATGCCGCATAGTTAAGCCAGTATCTGCTCCCTGCTTGTGTGTTGGAGGTCGCTGAG
TAGTGCGCGAGCAAAATTTAAGCTACAACAAGGCAAGGCTTGACCGACAATTGCATGAAGAATCTGCTTA
GGGTTAGGCGTTTTGCGCTGCTTCGCGATGTACGGGCCAGATATACGCGTTGACATTGATTATTGACTAG
TTATTAATAGTAATCAATTACGGGGTCATTAGTTCATAGCCCATATATGGAGTTCCGCGTTACATAACTT
ACGGTAAATGGCCCGCCTGGCTGACCGCCCAACGACCCCCGCCCATTGACGTCAATAATGACGTATGTTC
CCATAGTAACGCCAATAGGGACTTTCCATTGACGTCAATGGGTGGAGTATTTACGGTAAACTGCCCACTT
GGCAGTACATCAAGTGTATCA
Features (pLannotate 1.2.2; 33 found; start..end, strand, type, name):
    131..330     +  promoter       CMV promoter: human cytomegalovirus (CMV) immediate early promoter
    348..528     +  LTR            5' LTR (truncated): truncated 5' long terminal repeat (LTR) from HIV-1
    575..700     +  misc_feature   HIV-1 Ψ: packaging signal of human immunodeficiency virus type 1
    684..1047    +  CDS            HIV-1 gag (fragment): gag protein from human immunodeficiency virus 1; gag
   1193..1426    +  misc_feature   RRE: The Rev response element (RRE) of HIV-1 allows for Rev-dependent mRNA export from the nucleus to the cytoplasm.
   1803..1903    +  CDS            Rev (fragment): human immunodeficiency virus 1 (HIV-1) Rev protein; rev; enhances nuclear export of unspliced and incompletely spliced viral mRNAs
   1953..2070    +  misc_feature   cPPT/CTS: central polypurine tract and central termination sequence of HIV-1
   2148..2359    +  promoter       EF-1α core promoter: core promoter for human elongation factor EF-1α
   2372..2640    +  LTR            5' LTR (truncated): truncated 5' long terminal repeat (LTR) from human T-cell leukemia virus (HTLV) type 1
   2682..2702    +  CDS            FLAG (fragment): FLAG® epitope tag, followed by an enterokinase cleavage site
   2709..3212    +  CDS            POLG_ZIKVF (fragment): Experimental evidence at protein level: Swiss-Prot protein existence level 1. [RNA-directed RNA polymerase NS5]: Replicates the viral (+) and (-) RNA genome, and performs the capping of genomes in the cytoplasm (PubMed:30951555). Methylates viral RNA cap at guanine N-7 and ribose 2'-O positions. Once sufficient NS5 is expressed, binds to the cap-proximal structure and inhibits further translation of the viral genome (By similarity). Besides its role in RNA genome replication, also prevents the establishment of a cellular antiviral state by blocking the interferon-alpha/beta (IFN-alpha/beta) si
   3261..3833    +  misc_feature   IRES: internal ribosome entry site (IRES) of the encephalomyocarditis virus (EMCV)
   3842..4438    +  CDS            PuroR: puromycin N-acetyltransferase; pac from Streptomyces alboniger; confers resistance to puromycin
   4454..5042    +  misc_feature   WPRE: woodchuck hepatitis virus posttranscriptional regulatory element
   5059..5562    +  CDS            nef (fragment): NEF_HV1LA - Experimental evidence at protein level: Swiss-Prot protein existence level 1. Extracellular Nef protein targets CD4(+) T-lymphocytes for apoptosis by interacting with CXCR4 surface receptors. From Human immunodeficiency virus type 1 group M subtype B (isolate Lai) (HIV-1).
   5569..5749    +  LTR            5' LTR (truncated): truncated 5' long terminal repeat (LTR) from HIV-1
   5781..6005    +  polyA_signal   bGH poly(A) signal: bovine growth hormone polyadenylation signal
   6009..6030    +  promoter       SV40 promoter (fragment): SV40 enhancer and early promoter
   6051..6479    +  rep_origin     f1 ori (sequence partly withheld): f1 bacteriophage origin of replication; arrow indicates direction of (+) strand synthesis
   6493..6822    +  promoter       SV40 promoter: SV40 enhancer and early promoter
   6870..6917    +  promoter       EM7 promoter: synthetic bacterial promoter&nbsp
   6936..7310    +  CDS            BleoR: antibiotic-binding protein; Sh ble from Streptoalloteichus hindustanus; confers resistance to bleomycin, phleomycin, and Zeocin™
   7320..7445    +  CDS            ble (fragment): BLE_KLEPN - Experimental evidence at protein level: Swiss-Prot protein existence level 1. Binding protein with a strong affinity to the bleomycin family of antibiotics. Binds to CL990; an antimitotic-antibiotic compound. From Klebsiella pneumoniae.
   7440..7561    +  polyA_signal   SV40 poly(A) signal: SV40 polyadenylation signal
   7634..7650    -  protein_bind   lac operator: The lac repressor binds to the lac operator to inhibit transcription in E. coli. This inhibition can be relieved by adding lactose or isopropyl-β-D-thiogalactopyranoside (IPTG). lac repressor encoded by lacI
   7658..7688    -  promoter       lac promoter: promoter for the E. coli lac operon
   7703..7724    -  protein_bind   CAP binding site: CAP binding activates transcription in the presence of cAMP. E. coli catabolite activator protein
   7737..7829    -  CDS            lacI (fragment): lac repressor; lacI; The lac repressor binds to the lac operator to inhibit transcription in E. coli. This inhibition can be relieved by adding lactose or isopropyl-β-D-thiogalactopyranoside (IPTG).
   8012..8600    -  rep_origin     ori: high-copy-number ColE1/pMB1/pBR322/pUC origin of replication
   8771..9631    -  CDS            AmpR: β-lactamase; bla; confers resistance to ampicillin, carbenicillin, and related antibiotics
   9632..9736    -  promoter       AmpR promoter: bla
   9795..9847    -  misc_feature   bom (fragment): basis of mobility region from pBR322
  10002..130     +  enhancer       CMV enhancer (across the origin): human cytomegalovirus immediate early enhancer
