[The description below was written by a language model from this plasmid's Addgene catalogue record and pLannotate feature annotations shown in this document.]
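Description:
pLV_Zika_Flag_PrM is a third-generation, self-inactivating HIV-1-based lentiviral vector for expressing the Zika virus precursor membrane protein (PrM; Asian genotype, strain PRVABC59) in mammalian cells. It is propagated in E. coli through a high-copy ColE1/pUC-type origin with ampicillin resistance, and it also carries an f1 origin. The backbone outside the proviral region contains an SV40/EM7-driven bleomycin/Zeocin resistance cassette with an SV40 poly(A) signal, although the catalogue lists only puromycin as the mammalian selectable marker.

Genomic RNA for packaging is transcribed from a CMV enhancer/promoter fused to a truncated 5' LTR, which makes production Tat-independent. This is followed by the Ψ packaging signal with a gag fragment, the Rev response element for Rev-dependent nuclear export, and the cPPT/CTS element that aids nuclear import. The internal expression cassette uses an EF-1α core promoter joined to an HTLV-1 LTR segment, a composite arrangement commonly used to strengthen expression. It drives an N-terminal FLAG tag fused to a roughly 500 bp Zika polyprotein fragment cloned between AgeI and XhoI. The automated annotation labels this fragment with a generic polyprotein description mentioning NS5, but its size and the catalogue entry are consistent with PrM. An EMCV IRES downstream permits translation of puromycin N-acetyltransferase from the same transcript, linking drug resistance to insert expression. A WPRE enhances transcript stability, and the cassette ends in a truncated 3' LTR and a bGH poly(A) signal.

The construct suits transient transfection or lentiviral transduction followed by puromycin selection to generate cells stably expressing FLAG-tagged PrM. The tag allows detection or immunoprecipitation in studies of individual Zika protein function.
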