Addgene plasmid #79632: pLV_Zika_Flag_PrM
Purpose: Third generation Self-inactivating lentivector expressing PrM from Zika virus
Depositing lab: Vaithi Arumugaswami. Depositing organization: Cedars-Sinai Medical Center.
Backbone
  Vector backbone: pLV
  Vector type: Mammalian Expression, Lentiviral
  Selectable markers: Puromycin
Growth in bacteria
  Bacterial resistance: Ampicillin, 100 μg/mL
  Growth temperature: 37°C
  Growth strain: NEB Stable
  Copy number: Unknown
Gene/Insert
  Gene/Insert name: PrM
  Species: Zika virus, Asian genotype, PRVABC59 strain
  Promoter: EF1
  Tag / fusion protein: Flag (N terminal on backbone)
  Cloning method: Restriction Enzyme; 5′ cloning site AgeI (not destroyed); 3′ cloning site XhoI (not destroyed)
  Sequencing primers: 5′ unknown; 3′ pCDH-rev
Terms and licenses: Academic/Nonprofit Terms; Industry Terms: Not Available to Industry
How to cite: pLV_Zika_Flag_PrM was a gift from Vaithi Arumugaswami (Addgene plasmid # 79632 ; http://n2t.net/addgene:79632 ; RRID:Addgene_79632)
