>Addgene plasmid #79632 | pLV_Zika_Flag_PrM | addgene partial sequence | sequence record 151135 | pCDH-rev 5'-GCATTCCTTTGGCGAGAG-3'
AGAAGACAGGGCCAGGTTTCCGGGCCCTCACATTGCCAAAAGACGGCAATATGGTGGAAAATAACATATA
GACAAACGCACACCGGCCTTATTCCAAGCGGCTTCGGCCAGTAACGTTAGGGGGGGGGGAGGGAGAGGGG
CGGAATTTGCGGCCGCTAAGCTTCACGCGTCGATATCCTCGAGTGCTAGCTGTATGCCGGGGCAATCAGC
AGTATCATGACCAAGTATATGACTTTTTGGCTCGTTGAGCTTCCCAAAAGCCAAGCGATGGCAGCTGCTG
CTAACGCGAAGCCAGGGTTCCTGAATATCCAATTTTCGACTCTAATCAAGTGCTTTGTGTATTCTCTTGA
TTCCAACCAGGTTTGCGACCGCGTTTGCAGCTTCCTGGTGGAATGGGAGGGGAGCGTCACAGCTCTTCTA
GATCTCCGTGCTTCACCTTTTTTGTGATGGCAGGTTCCGTACACAACCCAAGTTGACGTCGTGTTGCACC
AACAATCGACGTCATCTGGTTCCACCCCCTCATCCAGCATAGGGCATTCATAGCTCATGGTGGCATCACA
CATGTGTCCAAGATCCATGATCTGTATATAACACTTATTCATCCCCAATGTGGTTGGAAAAGATATGGCC
TCCCCAGCATCGTTTCTGTCCAAGTACATATAGTATGCACTCCCACGTCTAGTGACCTCCGCCCCGGACT
TGTCATCGTCGTCTTTGTAGTCGGCCATGGTGACCGGTGGTAGGCGCCGGTCACAGCTTGGATCTGTAAC
GGCGCAGAACAGAAAACGAAACAAAGACGTAGAGTTGAGCAAGCAGGGTCAGGCAAAGCGTGGAGAGCCG
GCTGAGTCTAGGTAGGCTCCAAGGGAGCGCCGGACAAAGGCCCGGTCTCGACCTGAGCTTTAAACTTACC
TAGACGGCGGACGCAGTTCAGGAGGCACCACAGGCGGGAGGCGGCAGAACGCGACTCAACCGGCGTGGAT
GGCGGCCTCA
